>Addgene plasmid #72647 | pDEST2T18ms | depositor full sequence | sequence record 139809 | pDEST2T18ms sequence 8267 bps
TGCCGCAAGCACTCAGGGCGCAAGGGCTGCTAAAGGAAGCGGAACACGTAGAAAGCCAGTCCGCAGAAAC
GGTGCTGACCCCGGATGAATGTCAGCTACTGGGCTATCTGGACAAGGGAAAACGCAAGCGCAAAGAGAAA
GCAGGTAGCTTGCAGTGGGCTTACATGGCGATAGCTAGACTGGGCGGTTTTATGGACAGCAAGCGAACCG
GAATTGCCAGCTGGGGCGCCCTCTGGTAAGGTTGGGAAGCCCTGCAAAGTAAACTGGATGGCTTTCTTGC
CGCCAAGGATCTGATGGCGCAGGGGATCAAGATCTCCGAAAAGTGCCACCTGACGTCTAAGAAACCATTA
TTATCATGACATTAACCTATAAAAATAGGCGTATCACGAGGCCCTTTCGTCTTCAAGAATTCTCATGTTT
GACAGCTTATCATCGATAAGCTTTAATGCGGTAGTTTATCACAGTTAAATTGCTAACGCAGTCAGGCACC
GTGTATGAAATCTAACAATGCGCTCATCGTCATCCTCGGCACCGTCACCCTGGATGCTGTAGGCATAGGC
TTGGTTATGCCGGTACTGCCGGGCCTCTTGCGGGATATCGTCCATTCCGACAGCATCGCCAGTCACTATG
GCGTGCTGCTAGCGCTATATGCGTTGATGCAATTTCTATGCGCACCCGTTCTCGGAGCACTGTCCGACCG
CTTTGGCCGCCGCCCAGTCCTGCTCGCTTCGCTACTTGGAGCCACTATCGACTACGCGATCATGGCGACC
ACACCCGTCCTGTGGATCCTCTACGCCGGACGCATCGTGGCCGGCATCACCGGCGCCACAGGTGCGGTTG
CTGGCGCCTATATCGCCGACATCACCGATGGGGAAGATCGGGCTCGCCACTTCGGGCTCATGAGCGCTTG
TTTCGGCGTGGGTATGGTGGCAGGCCCCGTGGCCGGGGGACTGTTGGGCGCCATCTCCTTGCATGCACCA
TTCCTTGCGGCGGCGGTGCTCAACGGCCTCAACCTACTACTGGGCTGCTTCCTAATGCAGGAGTCGCATA
AGGGAGAGCGTCGACCGATGCCCTTGAGAGCCTTCAACCCAGTCAGCTCCTTCCGGTGGGCGCGGGGCAT
GACTATCGTCGCCGCACTTATGACTGTCTTCTTTATCATGCAACTCGTAGGACAGGTGCCGGCAGCGCTC
TGGGTCATTTTCGGCGAGGACCGCTTTCGCTGGAGCGCGACGATGATCGGCCTGTCGCTTGCGGTATTCG
GAATCTTGCACGCCCTCGCTCAAGCCTTCGTCACTGGTCCCGCCACCAAACGTTTCGGCGAGAAGCAGGC
CATTATCGCCGGCATGGCGGCCGACGCGCTGGGCTACGTCTTGCTGGCGTTCGCGACGCGAGGCTGGATG
GCCTTCCCCATTATGATTCTTCTCGCTTCCGGCGGCATCGGGATGCCCGCGTTGCAGGCCATGCTGTCCA
GGCAGGTAGATGACGACCATCAGGGACAGCTTCAAGGATCGCTCGCGGCTCTTACCAGCCTAACTTCGAT
CACTGGACCGCTGATCGTCACGGCGATTTATGCCGCCTCGGCGAGCACATGGAACGGGTTGGCATGGATT
GTAGGCGCCGCCCTATACCTTGTCTGCCTCCCCGCGTTGCGTCGCGGTGCATGGAGCCGGGCCACCTCGA
CCTGAATGGAAGCCGGCGGCACCTCGCTAACGGATTCACCACTCCATGGCGATGCCTGCTTGCCGAATAT
CATGGTGGAAAATGGCCGCTTTTCTGGATTCATCGACTGTGGCCGGCTGGGTGTGGCGGACCGCTATCAG
GACATAGCGTTGGCTACCCGTGATATTGCTGAAGAGCTTGGCGGCGAATGGGCTGACCGCTTCCTCGTGC
TTTACGGTATCGCCGCTCCCGATTCGCAGCGCATCGCCTTCTATCGCCTTCTTGACGAGTTCTTCTGAGC
GGGACTCTGGGGTTCGCTAGAGGATCGATCCTTTTTAACCCATCACATATACCTGCCGTTCACTATTATT
TAGTGAAATGAGATATTATGATATTTTCTGAATTGTGATTAAAAAGGCAACTTTATGCCCATGCAACAGA
AACTATAAAAAATACAGAGAATGAAAAGAAACAGATAGATTTTTTAGTTCTTTAGGCCCGTAGTCTGCAA
ATCCTTTTATGATTTTCTATCAAACAAAAGAGGAAAATAGACCAGTTGCAATCCAAACGAGAGTCTAATA
GAATGAGGTCGAAAAGTAAATCGCGCGGGTTTGTTACTGATAAAGCAGGCAAGACCTAAAATGTGTAAAG
GGCAAAGTGTATACTTTGGCGTCACCCCTTACATATTTTAGGTCTTTTTTTATTGTGCGTAACTAACTTG
CCATCTTCAAACAGGAGGGCTGGAAGAAGCAGACCGCTAACACAGTACATAAAAAAGGAGACATGAACGA
TGAACATCAAAAAGTTTGCAAAACAAGCAACAGTATTAACCTTTACTACCGCACTGCTGGCAGGAGGCGC
AACTCAAGCGTTTGCGAAAGAAACGAACCAAAAGCCATATAAGGAAACATACGGCATTTCCCATATTACA
CGCCATGATATGCTGCAAATCCCTGAACAGCAAAAAAATGAAAAATATCAAGTTTCTGAATTTGATTCGT
CCACAATTAAAAATATCTCTTCTGCAAAAGGCCTGGACGTTTGGGACAGCTGGCCATTACAAAACGCTGA
CGGCACTGTCGCAAACTATCACGGCTACCACATCGTCTTTGCATTAGCCGGAGATCCTAAAAATGCGGAT
GACACATCGATTTACATGTTCTATCAAAAAGTCGGCGAAACTTCTATTGACAGCTGGAAAAACGCTGGCC
GCGTCTTTAAAGACAGCGACAAATTCGATGCAAATGATTCTATCCTAAAAGACCAAACACAAGAATGGTC
AGGTTCAGCCACATTTACATCTGACGGAAAAATCCGTTTATTCTACACTGATTTCTCCGGTAAACATTAC
GGCAAACAAACACTGACAACTGCACAAGTTAACGTATCAGCATCAGACAGCTCTTTGAACATCAACGGTG
TAGAGGATTATAAATCAATCTTTGACGGTGACGGAAAAACGTATCAAAATGTACAGCAGTTCATCGATGA
AGGCAACTACAGCTCAGGCGACAACCATACGCTGAGAGATCCTCACTACGTAGAAGATAAAGGCCACAAA
TACTTAGTATTTGAAGCAAACACTGGAACTGAAGATGGCTACCAAGGCGAAGAATCTTTATTTAACAAAG
CATACTATGGCAAAAGCACATCATTCTTCCGTCAAGAAAGTCAAAAACTTCTGCAAAGCGATAAAAAACG
CACGGCTGAGTTAGCAAACGGCGCTCTCGGTATGATTGAGCTAAACGATGATTACACACTGAAAAAAGTG
ATGAAACCGCTGATTGCATCTAACACAGTAACAGATGAAATTGAACGCGCGAACGTCTTTAAAATGAACG
GCAAATGGTACCTGTTCACTGACTCCCGCGGATCAAAAATGACGATTGACGGCATTACGTCTAACGATAT
TTACATGCTTGGTTATGTTTCTAATTCTTTAACTGGCCCATACAAGCCGCTGAACAAAACTGGCCTTGTG
TTAAAAATGGATCTTGATCCTAACGATGTAACCTTTACTTACTCACACTTCGCTGTACCTCAAGCGAAAG
GAAACAATGTCGTGATTACAAGCTATATGACAAACAGAGGATTCTACGCAGACAAACAATCAACGTTTGC
GCCGAGCTTCCTGCTGAACATCAAAGGCAAGAAAACATCTGTTGTCAAAGACAGCATCCTTGAACAAGGA
CAATTAACAGTTAACAAATAAAAACGCAAAAGAAAATGCCGATGGGTACCGAGCGAAATGACCGACCAAG
CGACGCCCAACCTGCCATCACGAGATTTCGATTCCACCGCCGCCTTCTATGAAAGGTTGGGCTTCGGAAT
CGTTTTCCGGGACGCCCTCGCGGACGTGCTCATAGTCCACGACGCCCGTGATTTTGTAGCCCTGGCCGAC
GGCCAGCAGGTAGGCCGACAGGCTCATGCCGGCCGCCGCCGCCTTTTCCTCAATCGCTCTTCGTTCGTCT
GGAAGGCAGTACACCTTGATAGGTGGGCTGCCCTTCCTGGTTGGCTTGGTTTCATCAGCCATCCGCTTGC
CCTCATCTGTTACGCCGGCGGTAGCCGGCCAGCCTCGCAGAGCAGGATTCCCGTTGAGCACCGCCAGGTG
CGAATAAGGGACAGTGAAGAAGGAACACCCGCTCGCGGGTGGGCCTACTTCACCTATCCTGCCCGGCTGA
CGCCGTTGGATACACCAAGGAAAGTCTACACGAACCCTTTGGCAAAATCCTGTATATCGTGCGAAAAAGG
ATGGATATACCGAAAAAATCGCTATAATGACCCCGAAGCAGGGTTATGCAGCGGAAAAGCGCTGCTTCCC
TGCTGTTTTGTGGAATATCTACCGACTGGAAACAGGCAAATGCAGGAAATTACTGAACTGAGGGGACAGG
CGAGAGACGATGCCAAAGAGCTCCTGAAAATCTCGATAACTCAAAAAATACGCCCGGTAGTGATCTTATT
TCATTATGGTGAAAGTTGGAACCTCTTACGTGCCGATCAACGTCTCATTTTCGCCAAAAGTTGGCCCAGG
GCTTCCCGGTATCAACAGGGACACCAGGATTTATTTATTCTGCGAAGTGATCTTCCGTCACAGGTATTTA
TTCGGCGCAAAGTGCGTCGGGTGATGCTGCCAACTTACTGATTTAGTGTATGATGGTGTTTTTGAGGTGC
TCCAGTGGCTTCTGTTTCTATCAGCTCCTGAAAATCTCGATAACTCAAAAAATACGCCCGGTAGTGATCT
TATTTCATTATGGTGAAAGTTGGAACCTCTTACGTGCCGATCAACGTCTCATTTTCGCCAAAAGTTGGCC
CAGGGCTTCCCGGTATCAACAGGGACACCAGGATTTATTTATTCTGCGAAGTGATCTTCCGTCACAGGTA
TTTATTCGGCGCAAAGTGCGTCGGGTGATGCTGCCAACTTACTGATTTAGTGTATGATGGTGTTTTTGAG
GTGCTCCAGTGGCTTCTGTTTCTATCAGGGCTGGATGATCCTCCAGCGCGGGGATCTCATGCTGGAGTTC
TTCGCCCACCCCAAAAGGATCTAGGTGAAGATCCTTTTTGATAATCTCATGACCAAAATCCCTTAACGTG
AGTTTTCGTTCCACTGAGCGTCAGACCCCGTAGAAAAGATCAAAGGATCTTCTTGAGATCCTTTTTTTCT
GCGCGTAATCTGCTGCTTGCAAACAAAAAAACCACCGCTACCAGCGGTGGTTTGTTTGCCGGATCAAGAG
CTACCAACTCTTTTTCCGAAGGTAACTGGCTTCAGCAGAGCGCAGATACCAAATACTGTTCTTCTAGTGT
AGCCGTAGTTAGGCCACCACTTCAAGAACTCTGTAGCACCGCCTACATACCTCGCTCTGCTAATCCTGTT
ACCAGTGGCTGCTGCCAGTGGCGATAAGTCGTGTCTTACCGGGTTGGACTCAAGACGATAGTTACCGGAT
AAGGCGCAGCGGTCGGGCTGAACGGGGGGTTCGTGCACACAGCCCAGCTTGGAGCGAACGACCTACACCG
AACTGAGATACCTACAGCGTGAGCTATGAGAAAGCGCCACGCTTCCCGAAGGGAGAAAGGCGGACAGGTA
TCCGGTAAGCGGCAGGGTCGGAACAGGAGAGCGCACGAGGGAGCTTCCAGGGGGAAACGCCTGGTATCTT
TATAGTCCTGTCGGGTTTCGCCACCTCTGACTTGAGCGTCGATTTTTGTGATGCTCGTCAGGGGGGCGGA
GCCTATGGAAAAACGCCAGCAACGCGGCCTTTTTACGGTTCCTGGCCTTTTGCTGGCCTTTTGCTCACAT
GTTCTTTCCTGCGTTATCCCCTGATTCTGTGGATAACCGTATTACCGCCTTTGAGTGAGCTGATACCGCT
CGCCGCAGCCGAACGACCGAGCGCAGCGAGTCAGTGAGCGAGGAAGCGGAAGAGCGCCCAATACGCAAAC
CGCCTCTCCCCGCGCGTTGGCCGATTCATTAATGCAGCTGGCACGACAGGTTTCCCGACTGGAAAGCGGG
CAGTGAGCGCAACGCAATTAATGTGAGTTAGCTCACTCATTAGGCACCCCAGGCTTTACACTTTATGCTT
CCGGCTCGTATGTTGTGTGGAATTGTGAGCGGATAACAATTTCACACAGGAAACAGCTATGACATGATTA
CGAATTCGAGCTCGGTACCCCTCCACATCAACCACTTTGTACAAGAAAGCTGAACGAGAAACGTAAAATG
ATATAAATATCAATATATTAAATTAGATTTTGCATAAAAAACAGACTACATAATACTGTAAAACACAACA
TATCCAGTCACTATGGTCGACCTGCAGACTGGCTGTGTATAAGGGAGCCTGACATTTATATTCCCCAGAA
CATCAGGTTAATGGCGTTTTTGATGTCATTTTCGCGGTGGCTGAGATCAGCCACTTCTTCCCCGATAACG
GAGACCGGCACACTGGCCATATCGGTGGTCATCATGCGCCAGCTTTCATCCCCGATATGCACCACCGGGT
AAAGTTCACGGGAGACTTTATCTGACAGCAGACGTGCACTGGCCAGGGGGATCACCATCCGTCGCCCGGG
CGTGTCAATAATATCACTCTGTACATCCACAAACAGACGATAACGGCTCTCTCTTTTATAGGTGTAAACC
TTAAACTGCATTTCACCAGCCCCTGTTCTCGTCAGCAAAAGAGCCGTTCATTTCAATAAACCGGGCGACC
TCAGCCATCCCTTCCTGATTTTCCGCTTTCCAGCGTTCGGCACGCAGACGACGGGCTTCATTCTGCATGG
TTGTGCTTACCAGACCGGAGATATTGACATCATATATGCCTTGAGCAACTGATAGCTGTCGCTGTCAACT
GTCACTGTAATACGCTGCTTCATAGCACACCTCTTTTTGACATACTTCGGGTATACATATCAGTATATAT
TCTTATACCGCAAAAATCAGCGCGCAAATACGCATACTGTTATCTGGCTTTTAGTAAGCCGGATCCAGAT
CTTTACGCCCCGCCCTGCCACTCATCGCAGTACTGTTGTAATTCATTAAGCATTCTGCCGACATGGAAGC
CATCACAGACGGCATGATGAACCTGAATCGCCAGCGGCATCAGCACCTTGTCGCCTTGCGTATAATATTT
GCCCATGGTGAAAACGGGGGCGAAGAAGTTGTCCATATTGGCCACGTTTAAATCAAAACTGGTGAAACTC
ACCCAGGGATTGGCTGAGACGAAAAACATATTCTCAATAAACCCTTTAGGGAGATAGGCCAGGTTTTCAC
CGTAACACGCCACATCTTGCGAATATATGTGTAGAAACTGCCGGAAATCGTCGTGGTATTCACTCCAGAG
CGATGAAAACGTTTCAGTTTGCTCATGGAAAACGGTGTAACAAGGGTGAACACTATCCCATATCACCAGC
TCACCGTCTTTCATTGCCATACGGAATTCCGGATGAGCATTCATCAGGCGGGCAAGAATGTGAATAAAGG
CCGGATAAAACTTGTGCTTATTTTTCTTTACGGTCTTTAAAAAGGCCGTAATATCCAGCTGAACGGTCTG
GTTATAGGTACATTGAGCAACTGACTGAAATGCCTCAAAATGTTCTTTACGATGCCATTGGGATATATCA
ACGGTGGTATATCCAGTGATTTTTTTCTCCATTTTAGCTTCCTTAGCTCCTGAAAATCTCGACGGATCCT
AACTCAAAATCCACACATTATACGAGCCGGAAGCATAAAGTGTAAAGCCTGGGGTGCCTAATGCGGCCGC
CATAGTGACTGGATATGTTGTGTTTTACAGTATTATGTAGTCTGTTTTTTATGCAAAATCTAATTTAATA
TATTGATATTTATATCATTTTACGTTTCTCGTTCAGCTTTTTTGTACAAACTTGTGCATGCATACCCGAG
GGGGATCCTCTAGAGTCGACCTGCAGGCATGCAAGCTTGGCACTGGCCGTCGTTTTACAACGTCGTGACT
GGGAAAACCCTGGCGTTACCCAACTTAATCGCCTTGCAGCACATCCCCCTTTCGCCAGCTGGCGTAATAG
CGAAGAGGCCCGCACCGATCGCCCTTCCCAACAGTTGCGCAGCCTGAATGGCGAATGGCGATAAGCTAGC
TTCACGC
Features (pLannotate 1.2.2; 29 found; start..end, strand, type, name):
    419..447     +  promoter       tet promoter: E. coli promoter for tetracycline efflux protein gene
    495..1682    +  CDS            tetA: TCR3_ECOLX - Experimental evidence at protein level: Swiss-Prot protein existence level 1. Resistance to tetracycline by an active tetracycline efflux. This is an energy-dependent process that decreases the accumulation of the antibiotic in whole cells. This protein functions as a metal- tetracycline/H(+) antiporter. From Escherichia coli. This protein is used as a marker in many commonly used cloning vectors, such as pBR322 and pACYC184.
   1724..1958    +  CDS            NeoR/KanR (fragment): aminoglycoside phosphotransferase confers resistance to neomycin, kanamycin, and G418 (Geneticin®)
   2004..2449    +  promoter       sacB promoter: sacR; sacB promoter and control region
   2450..3871    +  CDS            SacB: secreted levansucrase that renders bacterial growth sensitive to sucrose; Bacillus subtilis sacB; negative selection marker
   3908..4006    +  CDS            ble (fragment): BLE_KLEPN - Experimental evidence at protein level: Swiss-Prot protein existence level 1. Binding protein with a strong affinity to the bleomycin family of antibiotics. Binds to CL990; an antimitotic-antibiotic compound. From Klebsiella pneumoniae.
   4007..4192    -  CDS            traJ (fragment): oriT-recognizing protein; traJ
   4225..4334    -  oriT           oriT: incP origin of transfer
   4569..4659    -  promoter       cat promoter: promoter of the E. coli cat gene encoding chloramphenicol acetyltransferase
   4780..4856    +  mobile_element IS1 (fragment): prokaryotic transposable element IS1
   4853..4943    -  promoter       cat promoter: promoter of the E. coli cat gene encoding chloramphenicol acetyltransferase
   5064..5138    +  mobile_element IS1 (fragment): prokaryotic transposable element IS1
   5139..5192    +  CDS            ble (fragment): BLE_KLEPN - Experimental evidence at protein level: Swiss-Prot protein existence level 1. Binding protein with a strong affinity to the bleomycin family of antibiotics. Binds to CL990; an antimitotic-antibiotic compound. From Klebsiella pneumoniae.
   5303..5891    +  rep_origin     ori: high-copy-number ColE1/pMB1/pBR322/pUC origin of replication
   6074..6166    +  CDS            lacI (fragment): lac repressor; lacI; The lac repressor binds to the lac operator to inhibit transcription in E. coli. This inhibition can be relieved by adding lactose or isopropyl-β-D-thiogalactopyranoside (IPTG).
   6179..6200    +  protein_bind   CAP binding site: CAP binding activates transcription in the presence of cAMP. E. coli catabolite activator protein
   6215..6245    +  promoter       lac promoter: promoter for the E. coli lac operon
   6253..6269    +  protein_bind   lac operator: The lac repressor binds to the lac operator to inhibit transcription in E. coli. This inhibition can be relieved by adding lactose or isopropyl-β-D-thiogalactopyranoside (IPTG). lac repressor encoded by lacI
   6302..6320    +  misc_feature   MCS (fragment): pUC18/19 multiple cloning site
   6331..6455    +  protein_bind   attR2: mutant version of attR; recombination site for the Gateway® LR reaction LR Clonase™
   6499..6801    -  CDS            ccdB: CCDB_ECOLI - Also known as G, letB, letD. Experimental evidence at protein level: Swiss-Prot protein existence level 1. Toxic component of a type II toxin-antitoxin (TA) system, functioning in plasmid maintainence. Responsible for the post- segregational killing (PSK) of plasmid-free cells, also referred to as a plasmid addiction system. Half-life of over 2 hours. Cell killing by CcdB is accompanied by filamentation, defects in chromosome and plasmid segregation, defects in cell division, formation of anucleate cells, decreased DNA synthesis and plasmid loss. Interferes with the activity of DN
   6806..6964    -  CDS            ccdA (fragment): CCDA_ECO57 - Also known as H, letA. Experimental evidence at protein level: Swiss-Prot protein existence level 1. Antitoxin component of a type II toxin-antitoxin (TA) system which inhibits the post-segregational killing (PSK) of plasmid-free cells, also referred to as a plasmid addiction system. Binds to and blocks the activity of CcdB; will also remove bound CcdB protein from the CcdB-GyrA complex by forming a CcdA-CcdB complex, a process termed rejuvenation. Functions as a transcriptional corepressor for the ccdAB operon, repression also requires CcdB (By similarity). From Escherichia coli
   7143..7802    -  CDS            CmR: chloramphenicol acetyltransferase; cat; confers resistance to chloramphenicol
   7803..7832    -  promoter       cat promoter (fragment): promoter of the E. coli cat gene encoding chloramphenicol acetyltransferase
   7856..7886    -  promoter       lac UV5 promoter: E. coli lac promoter with an "up" mutation
   7911..8035    -  protein_bind   attR1: mutant version of attR; recombination site for the Gateway® LR reaction LR Clonase™
   8051..8088    +  misc_feature   MCS (fragment): pUC18/19 multiple cloning site
   8091..8245    +  CDS            lacZα (fragment): LacZα fragment of β-galactosidase; lacZ fragment
   8258..314     +  CDS            tnpA (fragment) (across the origin): TN5P_ECOLX - Also known as tnp. Experimental evidence at protein level: Swiss-Prot protein existence level 1. Mediates transposition of transposon Tn5 by a 'cut and paste' mechanism. First, the monomeric transposase binds the 19 bp inverted DNA repeats flanking the transposon. Then, dimerization of the DNA- bound transposase creates a synaptic DNA complex. After nicking of the first DNA strand, excision of the transposon proceeds through a series of intermediates. The transposase then mediates the insertion of the transposon at a new site by strand transfer. The activity of the wild- type tran
