[The description below was written by a language model from this plasmid's Addgene catalogue record and pLannotate feature annotations shown in this document.]
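Description:
pDEST2T18ms is an empty Gateway destination vector of about 8.3 kb, built for sucrose counter-selection allelic exchange in Pseudomonas syringae. It replicates in E. coli from a high-copy ColE1/pUC-type origin, the only replication origin annotated. This fits its role as a suicide vector that would have to integrate into the chromosome to persist in Pseudomonas, although the record does not say so explicitly. An IncP oriT with an adjacent traJ fragment allows conjugative mobilization from a suitable donor strain. The backbone marker is tetA, a tetracycline efflux pump expressed from its own tet promoter. Bacillus subtilis sacB, with its native sacR promoter and control region, encodes levansucrase, which makes cells sensitive to sucrose. Short fragments of NeoR/KanR, ble, IS1, lacI and Tn5 transposase are also annotated and appear to be non-functional remnants of the vector's construction.

The cloning site is a Gateway cassette set within pUC18/19 polylinker remnants downstream of the lac promoter and operator. It consists of attR1 and attR2 flanking a chloramphenicol acetyltransferase gene and the ccdB toxin gene, along with a ccdA fragment. Because ccdB is lethal to ordinary E. coli, the empty vector is kept in a ccdB-tolerant strain (DB3.1) under chloramphenicol and tetracycline selection. An LR recombination with an entry clone replaces this cassette, typically with a deletion or modified allele flanked by homology arms, leaving tetracycline as the remaining selection.

In typical use, the recombined plasmid is transferred into P. syringae and tetracycline-resistant single-crossover integrants are selected. Plating on sucrose then recovers cells that have lost the sacB-bearing backbone through a second crossover, leaving either the exchanged or the original allele. The record lists no insert.
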