Addgene plasmid #72647: pDEST2T18ms
Purpose: (Empty Backbone) Gateway-compatible sucrose counter-selection allelic exchange vector for Pseudomonas syringae
Depositing lab: Brian Kvitko. Depositing organization: University of Georgia.
Backbone
  Vector backbone: pDEST2T18ms
  Backbone size (bp): 8250
  Modifications to backbone: LE clonase Gateway compatible
  Vector type: sucrose counter-selection allelic exchange vector
Growth in bacteria
  Bacterial resistance: Chloramphenicol and Tetracycline, 25 & 10 μg/mL
  Growth temperature: 37°C
  Growth strain: DB3.1
  Growth instructions: The strain grows to a lower final turbidity than other E coli strains and is cold sensitive. Do not store @ 4C.
  Copy number: High Copy
Gene/Insert
  Cloning method: Gateway Cloning
  Sequencing primers: 5′ TGTAAAACGACGGCCAGT; 3′ AACAGCTATGACATGA
Terms and licenses: Academic/Nonprofit Terms; Industry Terms
How to cite: pDEST2T18ms was a gift from Brian Kvitko (Addgene plasmid # 72647 ; http://n2t.net/addgene:72647 ; RRID:Addgene_72647)
