>Addgene plasmid #72647 | pDEST2T18ms | addgene partial sequence | sequence record 137771 | pBRforEco 5'-AATAGGCGTATCACGAGGC-3'
CTTATCATCGATAAGCTTTAATGCGGTAGTTTATCACAGTTAAATTGCTAACGCAGTCAGGCACCGTGTA
TGAAATCTAACAATGCGCTCATCGTCATCCTCGGCACCGTCACCCTGGATGCTGTAGGCATAGGCTTGGT
TATGCCGGTACTGCCGGGCCTCTTGCGGGATATCGTCCATTCCGACAGCATCGCCAGTCACTATGGCGTG
CTGCTAGCGCTATATGCGTTGATGCAATTTCTATGCGCACCCGTTCTCGGAGCACTGTCCGACCGCTTTG
GCCGCCGCCCAGTCCTGCTCGCTTCGCTACTTGGAGCCACTATCGACTACGCGATCATGGCGACCACACC
CGTCCTGTGGATCCTCTACGCCGGACGCATCGTGGCCGGCATCACCGGCGCCACAGGTGCGGTTGCTGGC
GCCTATATCGCCGACATCACCGATGGGGAAGATCGGGCTCGCCACTTCGGGCTCATGAGCGCTTGTTTCG
GCGTGGGTATGGTGGCAGGCCCCGTGGCCGGGGGACTGTTGGGCGCCATCTCCTTGCATGCACCATTCCT
TGCGGCGGCGGTGCTCAACGGCCTCAACCTACTACTGGGCTGCTTCCTAATGCAGGAGTCGCATAAGGGA
GAGCGTCGACCGATGCCCTTGAGAGCCTTCAACCCAGTCAGCTCCTTCCGGTGGGCGCGGGGCATGACTA
TCGTCGCCGCACTTATGACTGTCTTCTTTATCATGCAACTCGTA
