>Addgene plasmid #72647 | pDEST2T18ms | addgene partial sequence | sequence record 137778 | M13-Rev 5'-CAGGAAACAGCTATGACC-3'
AATTAGATTTTGCATAAAAAACAGACTACATAATACTGTAAAACACAACATATCCAGTCACTATGGTCGA
CCTGCAGACTGGCTGTGTATAAGGGAGCCTGACATTTATATTCCCCAGAACATCAGGTTAATGGCGTTTT
TGATGTCATTTTCGCGGTGGCTGAGATCAGCCACTTCTTCCCCGATAACGGAGACCGGCACACTGGCCAT
ATCGGTGGTCATCATGCGCCAGCTTTCATCCCCGATATGCACCACCGGGTAAAGTTCACGGGAGACTTTA
TCTGACAGCAGACGTGCACTGGCCAGGGGGATCACCATCCGTCGCCCGGGCGTGTCAATAATATCACTCT
GTACATCCACAAACAGACGATAACGGCTCTCTCTTTTATAGGTGTAAACCTTAAACTGCATTTCACCAGC
CCCTGTTCTCGTCAGCAAAAGAGCCGTTCATTTCAATAAACCGGGCGA
