>Addgene plasmid #72647 | pDEST2T18ms | addgene partial sequence | sequence record 137781 | M13-F20 5'-TGTAAAACGACGGCCAGT-3'
CCTCGGGTATGCATGCACAAGTTTGTACAAAAAAGCTGAACGAGAAACGTAAAATGATATAAATATCAAT
ATATTAAATTAGATTTTGCATAAAAAACAGACTACATAATACTGTAAAACACAACATATCCAGTCACTAT
GGCGGCCGCATTAGGCACCCCAGGCTTTACACTTTATGCTTCCGGCTCGTATAATGTGTGGATTTTGAGT
TAGGATCCGTCGAGATTTTCAGGAGCTAAGGAAGCTAAAATGGAGAAAAAAATCACTGGATATACCACCG
TTGATATATCCCAATGGCATCGTAAAGAACATTTTGAGGCATTTCAGTCAGTTGCTCAATGTACCTATAA
CCAGACCGTTCAGCTGGATATTACGGCCTTTTTAAAGACCGTAAAGAAAAATAAGCACAAGTTTTATCCG
GCCTTTATTCACATTCTTGCCCGCCTGATGAATGCTCATCCGGAATTCCGTATGGCAATGAAAGACGGTG
AGCTGGTGATATGGGATAGTGTTCACCCTTGTTACACCGTTTTCCATGAGCAAACTGAAACGTTTTCATC
GCTCTGGAGTGAATACCACGACGATTTCCGGCAGTTTCTACACATATATTCGCAAGATGTGGCGTGTTAC
GGTGAAAACCTGGCCTATCTCCCTAAAGGGTTTATTGAGAATATGTTTTTCGTCTCAGCCAATCCCTGGG
TGAGTTTCACCAGTTTTGATTTAAACGTGGCCAATATGGACAACTTCTTCGCCCCCGTTTTCACCATGGG
CAAATATTATACGCAAGGCGACAAGGTGCTGATGCCGCTGGCGATTCAGG
